Addgene plasmid #34828: pQTEV-FLJ30046
Depositing lab: Konrad Buessow. Depositing organization: Max Planck Institute for Molecular Genetics. Publication: Structural genomics of human proteins--target selection and generation of a public catalogue of expression clones. Bussow K, Scheich C, Sievert V, Harttig U, Schultz J, Simon B, Bork P, Lehrach H, Heinemann U. Microb Cell Fact. 2005 Jul 5;4:21. doi: 10.1186/1475-2859-4-21. PubMed 15998469.
Backbone
  Vector backbone: pQTEV
  Backbone size w/o insert (bp): 4700
  Vector type: Bacterial Expression
Growth in bacteria
  Bacterial resistance: Ampicillin, 100 μg/mL
  Growth temperature: 37°C
  Growth strain: Rosetta
  Copy number: Unknown
Gene/Insert
  Gene/Insert name: FLJ30046 (alt names: DKFZp434A2422; PSFEp250E015)
  Species: H. sapiens (human)
  Insert size (bp): 648
  GenBank ID: CAD38891 DQ000577
  Entrez Gene: SLAIN1 (a.k.a. RP11-188A23.1, C13orf32)
  Tag / fusion protein: His (N terminal on backbone); TEV (N terminal on backbone)
  Cloning method: Restriction Enzyme; 5′ cloning site BamHI (not destroyed); 3′ cloning site NotI (not destroyed)
  Sequencing primers: 5′ TGAGCGGATAACAATTTCACACAG; 3′ GGCAACCGAGCGTTCTGAAC
Terms and licenses: Academic/Nonprofit Terms; Industry Terms: Not Available to Industry
Depositor comments: The vector pQTEV is derived from Qiagen pQE-2 and contains an inactive chloramphenicol resistance gene sequence. The Rosetta bacterial strain contains an additional plasmid. The second plasmid, pRARE, provides rare tRNAs for overexpression of recombinant proteins. It has 4694 bp and is chloramphenicol resistence.
How to cite: pQTEV-FLJ30046 was a gift from Konrad Buessow (Addgene plasmid # 34828 ; http://n2t.net/addgene:34828 ; RRID:Addgene_34828)
