[The description below was written by a language model from this plasmid's Addgene catalogue record and pLannotate feature annotations shown in this document.]
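Description:
pQTEV-FLJ30046 is a bacterial expression plasmid that produces a fragment of the human protein SLAIN1 (also known as FLJ30046 or C13orf32) in E. coli. It comes from a structural genomics effort that generated a public catalogue of human protein expression clones. The backbone, pQTEV, derives from Qiagen pQE-2 and is about 4.7 kb. With the 648 bp human insert cloned between retained BamHI and NotI sites, the full depositor sequence is 5,348 nt. The plasmid replicates from a ColE1/pMB1-type origin, accompanied by a bom region and a remnant of rop, and is selected with ampicillin through the bla gene. The catalogue lists the copy number as unknown.

Expression is driven by the phage T5 promoter, which is recognised by E. coli RNA polymerase and controlled by lac operator sequences. The plasmid also carries lacI under the stronger lacIq promoter, so it supplies its own repressor and expression can be induced with IPTG. The open reading frame begins with an N-terminal histidine tag, annotated as 7xHis, for metal-affinity purification. According to the catalogue, a TEV protease site follows, allowing the tag to be removed, although this site is not annotated in the feature table. The SLAIN1 fragment comes next, and the annotation describes SLAIN1 as a microtubule plus-end tracking protein. Transcription ends at the lambda t0 terminator. Downstream lie a cat coding sequence with only a partial promoter, which the depositor states is inactive, and an rrnB T1 terminator. The clone is supplied in the Rosetta strain, whose separate chloramphenicol-resistant pRARE plasmid provides rare tRNAs to support overexpression of recombinant proteins.
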