Features (pLannotate 1.2.2; 17 found; start..end, strand, type, name):
     10..54      +  promoter       T5 promoter: bacteriophage T5 promoter for E. coli RNA polymerase, with embedded lac operator
     62..78      +  protein_bind   lac operator: The lac repressor binds to the lac operator to inhibit transcription in E. coli. This inhibition can be relieved by adding lactose or isopropyl-β-D-thiogalactopyranoside (IPTG). lac repressor encoded by lacI
    121..141     +  CDS            7xHis: 6xHis affinity tag
    175..759     +  CDS            SLAIN1 (fragment): SLAI1_HUMAN - Also known as C13orf32. Experimental evidence at protein level: Swiss-Prot protein existence level 1. Microtubule plus-end tracking protein that might be involved in the regulation of cytoplasmic microtubule dynamics, microtubule organization and microtubule elongation. From Homo sapiens (Human).
    805..899     +  terminator     lambda t0 terminator: transcription terminator from phage lambda
    914..942     +  promoter       cat promoter (fragment): promoter of the E. coli cat gene encoding chloramphenicol acetyltransferase
    943..1599    +  CDS            cat: CAT_ECOLX - Experimental evidence at protein level: Swiss-Prot protein existence level 1. This enzyme is an effector of chloramphenicol resistance in bacteria. From Escherichia coli. This protein is used as a marker in many commonly used cloning vectors, such as pACYC184.
   1667..1753    +  terminator     rrnB T1 terminator: Escherichia coli rrnB; transcription terminator T1 from the E. coli rrnB gene
   1776..1793    -  promoter       tet promoter (fragment): E. coli promoter for tetracycline efflux protein gene
   1812..1833    -  protein_bind   CAP binding site: CAP binding activates transcription in the presence of cAMP. E. coli catabolite activator protein
   1846..2928    -  CDS            lacI: lac repressor; lacI; The lac repressor binds to the lac operator to inhibit transcription in E. coli. This inhibition can be relieved by adding lactose or isopropyl-β-D-thiogalactopyranoside (IPTG).
   2929..3006    -  promoter       lacIq promoter: lacI (mutant); In the lacIq allele, a single base change in the promoter boosts expression of the lacI gene about 10-fold.
   3055..3096    +  CDS            rop (fragment): Rop protein, which maintains plasmids at low copy number; rop
   3198..3338    +  misc_feature   bom: basis of mobility region from pBR322
   3524..4112    -  rep_origin     ori: high-copy-number ColE1/pMB1/pBR322/pUC origin of replication
   4283..5143    -  CDS            AmpR: β-lactamase; bla; confers resistance to ampicillin, carbenicillin, and related antibiotics
   5144..5248    -  promoter       AmpR promoter: bla
>Addgene plasmid #34828 | pQTEV-FLJ30046 | depositor full sequence | sequence record 41908 | Author sequence
CTCGAGAAATCATAAAAAATTTATTTGCTTTGTGAGCGGATAACAATTATAATAGATTCAATTGTGAGCG
GATAACAATTTCACACAGAATTCATTAAAGAGGAGAAATTAACTATGAAACATCACCATCACCATCACCA
TAGCGATTACGACATCCCCACTACTGAGAATCTTTATTTTCAGGGATCCGGATATAAATTACAGGACCTC
ACTGATGTTCAGATCATGGCTCGTCTGCAAGAAGAAAATAAGCTCCGAAGAAGTATGCCTAACCTAGCCC
GGATGCCAAGTACAACTGCCATTAGTAGCAACATTAGTTCTCCGGTCACCGTGCGAAATAGTCAGAGTTT
TGACTCAAGCTTGCATGGAGCTGGAAATGGAATTTCAAGAATACAATCTTGTATTCCATCACCGGGACAG
CTTCAACACAGGGTCCACAGCGTGGGGCATTTCCCAGTGTCTATCCGACAGCCTCTTAAAGCCACAGCCT
ATGTGAGTCCAACCGTTCAAGGCAGCAGTAACATGCCTTTATCAAACGGCTTACAGCTGTATTCCAACAC
AGGAATCCCCACACCGAACAAAGCTGCAGCTTCTGGGATAATGGGTCGCAGTGCACTCCCAAGACCTTCG
TTGGCAATAAATGGGAGTAACCTGCCTCGAAGCAAAATTGCACAACCTGTTAGAAGTTTTCTTCAGCCTC
CAAAGCCTCTGTCTTCACTCAGCACTCTGAGGGATGGAAATTGGAGAGATGGTTGCTACTGAGCGGCCGC
TCGACCTGCAGCCAAGCTTAATTAGCTGAGCTTGGACTCCTGTTGATAGATCCAGTAATGACCTCAGAAC
TCCATCTGGATTTGTTCAGAACGCTCGGTTGCCGCCGGGCGTTTTTTATTGGTGAGAATCCAAGCTAGCT
TGGCGAGATTTTCAGGAGCTAAGGAAGCTAAAATGGAGAAAAAAATCACTGGATATACCACCGTTGATAT
ATCCCAATGGCATCGTAAAGAACATTTTGAGGCATTTCAGTCAGTTGCTCAATGTACCTATAACCAGACC
GTTCAGCTGGATATTACGGCCTTTTTAAAGACCGTAAAGAAAAATAAGCACAAGTTTTATCCGGCCTTTA
TTCACATTCTTGCCCGCCTGATGAATGCTCATCCGGAATTTCGTATGGCAATGAAAGACGGTGAGCTGGT
GATATGGGATAGTGTTCACCCTTGTTACACCGTTTTCCATGAGCAAACTGAAACGTTTTCATCGCTCTGG
AGTGAATACCACGACGATTTCCGGCAGTTTCTACACATATATTCGCAAGATGTGGCGTGTTACGGTGAAA
ACCTGGCCTATTTCCCTAAAGGGTTTATTGAGAATATGTTTTTCGTCTCAGCCAATCCCTGGGTGAGTTT
CACCAGTTTTGATTTAAACGTGGCCAATATGGACAACTTCTTCGCCCCCGTTTTCACCATGGGCAAATAT
TATACGCAAGGCGACAAGGTGCTGATGCCGCTGGCGATTCAGGTTCATCATGCCGTTTGTGATGGCTTCC
ATGTCGGCAGAATGCTTAATGAATTACAACAGTACTGCGATGAGTGGCAGGGCGGGGCGTAATTTTTTTA
AGGCAGTTATTGGTGCCCTTAAACGCCTGGGGTAATGACTCTCTAGCTTGAGGCATCAAATAAAACGAAA
GGCTCAGTCGAAAGACTGGGCCTTTCGTTTTATCTGTTGTTTGTCGGTGAACGCTCTCCTGAGTAGGACA
AATCCGCCCTCTAGATTACGTGCAGTCGATGATAAGCTGTCAAACATGAGAATTGTGCCTAATGAGTGAG
CTAACTTACATTAATTGCGTTGCGCTCACTGCCCGCTTTCCAGTCGGGAAACCTGTCGTGCCAGCTGCAT
TAATGAATCGGCCAACGCGCGGGGAGAGGCGGTTTGCGTATTGGGCGCCAGGGTGGTTTTTCTTTTCACC
AGTGAGACGGGCAACAGCTGATTGCCCTTCACCGCCTGGCCCTGAGAGAGTTGCAGCAAGCGGTCCACGC
TGGTTTGCCCCAGCAGGCGAAAATCCTGTTTGATGGTGGTTAACGGCGGGATATAACATGAGCTGTCTTC
GGTATCGTCGTATCCCACTACCGAGATATCCGCACCAACGCGCAGCCCGGACTCGGTAATGGCGCGCATT
GCGCCCAGCGCCATCTGATCGTTGGCAACCAGCATCGCAGTGGGAACGATGCCCTCATTCAGCATTTGCA
TGGTTTGTTGAAAACCGGACATGGCACTCCAGTCGCCTTCCCGTTCCGCTATCGGCTGAATTTGATTGCG
AGTGAGATATTTATGCCAGCCAGCCAGACGCAGACGCGCCGAGACAGAACTTAATGGGCCCGCTAACAGC
GCGATTTGCTGGTGACCCAATGCGACCAGATGCTCCACGCCCAGTCGCGTACCGTCTTCATGGGAGAAAA
TAATACTGTTGATGGGTGTCTGGTCAGAGACATCAAGAAATAACGCCGGAACATTAGTGCAGGCAGCTTC
CACAGCAATGGCATCCTGGTCATCCAGCGGATAGTTAATGATCAGCCCACTGACGCGTTGCGCGAGAAGA
TTGTGCACCGCCGCTTTACAGGCTTCGACGCCGCTTCGTTCTACCATCGACACCACCACGCTGGCACCCA
GTTGATCGGCGCGAGATTTAATCGCCGCGACAATTTGCGACGGCGCGTGCAGGGCCAGACTGGAGGTGGC
AACGCCAATCAGCAACGACTGTTTGCCCGCCAGTTGTTGTGCCACGCGGTTGGGAATGTAATTCAGCTCC
GCCATCGCCGCTTCCACTTTTTCCCGCGTTTTCGCAGAAACGTGGCTGGCCTGGTTCACCACGCGGGAAA
CGGTCTGATAAGAGACACCGGCATACTCTGCGACATCGTATAACGTTACTGGTTTCACATTCACCACCCT
GAATTGACTCTCTTCCGGGCGCTATCATGCCATACCGCGAAAGGTTTTGCACCATTCGATGGTGTCGGAA
TTTCGGGCAGCGTTGGGTCCTGGCCACGGGTGCGCATGATCTAGAGCTGCCTCGCGCGTTTCGGTGATGA
CGGTGAAAACCTCTGACACATGCAGCTCCCGGAGACGGTCACAGCTTGTCTGTAAGCGGATGCCGGGAGC
AGACAAGCCCGTCAGGGCGCGTCAGCGGGTGTTGGCGGGTGTCGGGGCGCAGCCATGACCCAGTCACGTA
GCGATAGCGGAGTGTATACTGGCTTAACTATGCGGCATCAGAGCAGATTGTACTGAGAGTGCACCACATG
CGGTGTGAAATACCGCACAGATGCGTAAGGAGAAAATACCGCATCAGGCGCTCTTCCGCTTCCTCGCTCA
CTGACTCGCTGCGCTCGGTCGTTCGGCTGCGGCGAGCGGTATCAGCTCACTCAAAGGCGGTAATACGGTT
ATCCACAGAATCAGGGGATAACGCAGGAAAGAACATGTGAGCAAAAGGCCAGCAAAAGGCCAGGAACCGT
AAAAAGGCCGCGTTGCTGGCGTTTTTCCATAGGCTCCGCCCCCCTGACGAGCATCACAAAAATCGACGCT
CAAGTCAGAGGTGGCGAAACCCGACAGGACTATAAAGATACCAGGCGTTTCCCCCTGGAAGCTCCCTCGT
GCGCTCTCCTGTTCCGACCCTGCCGCTTACCGGATACCTGTCCGCCTTTCTCCCTTCGGGAAGCGTGGCG
CTTTCTCATAGCTCACGCTGTAGGTATCTCAGTTCGGTGTAGGTCGTTCGCTCCAAGCTGGGCTGTGTGC
ACGAACCCCCCGTTCAGCCCGACCGCTGCGCCTTATCCGGTAACTATCGTCTTGAGTCCAACCCGGTAAG
ACACGACTTATCGCCACTGGCAGCAGCCACTGGTAACAGGATTAGCAGAGCGAGGTATGTAGGCGGTGCT
ACAGAGTTCTTGAAGTGGTGGCCTAACTACGGCTACACTAGAAGGACAGTATTTGGTATCTGCGCTCTGC
TGAAGCCAGTTACCTTCGGAAAAAGAGTTGGTAGCTCTTGATCCGGCAAACAAACCACCGCTGGTAGCGG
TGGTTTTTTTGTTTGCAAGCAGCAGATTACGCGCAGAAAAAAAGGATCTCAAGAAGATCCTTTGATCTTT
TCTACGGGGTCTGACGCTCAGTGGAACGAAAACTCACGTTAAGGGATTTTGGTCATGAGATTATCAAAAA
GGATCTTCACCTAGATCCTTTTAAATTAAAAATGAAGTTTTAAATCAATCTAAAGTATATATGAGTAAAC
TTGGTCTGACAGTTACCAATGCTTAATCAGTGAGGCACCTATCTCAGCGATCTGTCTATTTCGTTCATCC
ATAGTTGCCTGACTCCCCGTCGTGTAGATAACTACGATACGGGAGGGCTTACCATCTGGCCCCAGTGCTG
CAATGATACCGCGAGACCCACGCTCACCGGCTCCAGATTTATCAGCAATAAACCAGCCAGCCGGAAGGGC
CGAGCGCAGAAGTGGTCCTGCAACTTTATCCGCCTCCATCCAGTCTATTAATTGTTGCCGGGAAGCTAGA
GTAAGTAGTTCGCCAGTTAATAGTTTGCGCAACGTTGTTGCCATTGCTACAGGCATCGTGGTGTCACGCT
CGTCGTTTGGTATGGCTTCATTCAGCTCCGGTTCCCAACGATCAAGGCGAGTTACATGATCCCCCATGTT
GTGCAAAAAAGCGGTTAGCTCCTTCGGTCCTCCGATCGTTGTCAGAAGTAAGTTGGCCGCAGTGTTATCA
CTCATGGTTATGGCAGCACTGCATAATTCTCTTACTGTCATGCCATCCGTAAGATGCTTTTCTGTGACTG
GTGAGTACTCAACCAAGTCATTCTGAGAATAGTGTATGCGGCGACCGAGTTGCTCTTGCCCGGCGTCAAT
ACGGGATAATACCGCGCCACATAGCAGAACTTTAAAAGTGCTCATCATTGGAAAACGTTCTTCGGGGCGA
AAACTCTCAAGGATCTTACCGCTGTTGAGATCCAGTTCGATGTAACCCACTCGTGCACCCAACTGATCTT
CAGCATCTTTTACTTTCACCAGCGTTTCTGGGTGAGCAAAAACAGGAAGGCAAAATGCCGCAAAAAAGGG
AATAAGGGCGACACGGAAATGTTGAATACTCATACTCTTCCTTTTTCAATATTATTGAAGCATTTATCAG
GGTTATTGTCTCATGAGCGGATACATATTTGAATGTATTTAGAAAAATAAACAAATAGGGGTTCCGCGCA
CATTTCCCCGAAAAGTGCCACCTGACGTCTAAGAAACCATTATTATCATGACATTAACCTATAAAAATAG
GCGTATCACGAGGCCCTTTCGTCTTCAC
