>Addgene plasmid #34828 | pQTEV-FLJ30046 | addgene partial sequence | sequence record 61068 | pQE-Fwd 5'-CCCGAAAAGTGCCACCTG-3'
AAATAGGCGTATCACGAGGCCCTTTCGTCTTCACCTCGAGAAATCATAAAAAATTTATTTGCTTTGTGAG
CGGATAACAATTATAATAGATTCAATTGTGAGCGGATAACAATTTCACACAGAATTCATTAAAGAGGAGA
AATTAACTATGAAACATCACCATCACCATCACCATAGCGATTACGACATCCCCACTACTGAGAATCTTTA
TTTTCAGGGATCCGGATATAAATTACAGGACCTCACTGATGTTCAGATCATGGCTCGTCTGCAAGAAGAA
AATAAGCTCCGAAGAAGTATGCCTAACCTAGCCCGGATGCCAAGTACAACTGCCATTAGTAGCAACATTA
GTTCTCCGGTCACCGTGCGAAATAGTCAGAGTTTTGACTCAAGCTTGCATGGAGCTGGAAATGGAATTTC
AAGAATACAATCTTGTATTCCATCACCGGGACAGCTTCAACACAGGGTCCACAGCGTGGGGCATTTCCCA
GTGTCTATCCGACAGCCTCTTAAAGCCACAGCCTATGTGAGTCCAACCGTTCAAGGCAGCAGTAACATGC
CTTTATCAAACGGCTTACAGCTGTATTCCAACACAGGAATCCCCACACCGAACAAAGCTGCAGCTTCTGG
GATAATGGGTCGCAGTGCACTCCCAAGACCTTCGTTGGCAATAAATGGGAGTAACCTGCCTCGAAGCAAA
ATTGCACAACCTGTTAGAAGTTTTCTTCAGCCTCCAAAGCCTCTGTCTTCACTCAGCACTCTGAGGGATG
GAAATTGGAGAGATGGTTGCTACTGAGCGGCCGCTCGACCTGCAGCCAAGCTTAATTAGCTGAGCTTGGA
CTCCTGTTGATAGATCCAGTAATGACCTCAGAACTCCATCT
